>Addgene plasmid #183884 | pX459-HypaCas9-mR2-ACTB_sgRNA | addgene full sequence | sequence record 362436 | Addgene NGS Result
GAGGGCCTATTTCCCATGATTCCTTCATATTTGCATATACGATACAAGGCTGTTAGAGAGATAATTGGAA
TTAATTTGACTGTAAACACAAAGATATTAGTACAAAATACGTGACGTAGAAAGTAATAATTTCTTGGGTA
GTTTGCAGTTTTAAAATTATGTTTTAAAATGGACTATCATATGCTTACCGTAACTTGAAAGTATTTCGAT
TTCTTGGCTTTATATATCTTGTGGAAAGGACGAAACACCGGCCGTTGTCGACGACGAGCGGTTTTAGAGC
TAGAAATAGCAAGTTAAAATAAGGCTAGTCCGTTATCAACTTGAAAAAGTGGCACCGAGTCGGTGCTTTT
TTGTTTTAGAGCTAGAAATAGCAAGTTAAAATAAGGCTAGTCCGTTTTTAGCGCGTGCGCCAATTCTGCA
GACAAATGGCTCTAGAGGTACCCGTTACATAACTTACGGTAAATGGCCCGCCTGGCTGACCGCCCAACGA
CCCCCGCCCATTGACGTCAATAGTAACGCCAATAGGGACTTTCCATTGACGTCAATGGGTGGAGTATTTA
CGGTAAACTGCCCACTTGGCAGTACATCAAGTGTATCATATGCCAAGTACGCCCCCTATTGACGTCAATG
ACGGTAAATGGCCCGCCTGGCATTGTGCCCAGTACATGACCTTATGGGACTTTCCTACTTGGCAGTACAT
CTACGTATTAGTCATCGCTATTACCATGGTCGAGGTGAGCCCCACGTTCTGCTTCACTCTCCCCATCTCC
CCCCCCTCCCCACCCCCAATTTTGTATTTATTTATTTTTTAATTATTTTGTGCAGCGATGGGGGCGGGGG
GGGGGGGGGGGCGCGCGCCRGGSGGGGSGGGGSGGGGSGRGGGGSGGGGSGGGGCGAGGCGGAGAGGTGC
GGCGGCAGCCAATCAGAGCGGCGCGCTCCGAAAGTTTCCTTTTATGGCGAGGCGGCGGCGGCGGCGGCCC
TATAAAAAGCGAAGCGCGCGGCGGGCGGGAGTCGCTGCGCGCTGCCTTCGCCCCGTGCCCCGCTCCGCCG
CCGCCTCGCGCCGCCCGCCCCGGCTCTGACTGACCGCGTTACTCCCACAGGTGAGCGGGCGGGACGGCCC
TTCTCCTCCGGGCTGTAATTAGCTGAGCAAGAGGTAAGGGTTTAAGGGATGGTTGGTTGGTGGGGTATTA
ATGTTTAATTACCTGGAGCACCTGCCTGAAATCACTTTTTTTCAGGTTGGACCGGTGCCACCATGGACTA
TAAGGACCACGACGGAGACTACAAGGATCATGATATTGATTACAAAGACGATGACGATAAGATGGCCCCA
AAGAAGAAGCGGAAGGTCGGTATCCACGGAGTCCCAGCAGCCGACAAGAAGTACAGCATCGGCCTGGACA
TCGGCACCAACTCTGTGGGCTGGGCCGTGATCACCGACGAGTACAAGGTGCCCAGCAAGAAATTCAAGGT
GCTGGGCAACACCGACCGGCACAGCATCAAGAAGAACCTGATCGGAGCCCTGCTGTTCGACAGCGGCGAA
ACAGCCGAGGCCACCCGGCTGAAGAGAACCGCCAGAAGAAGATACACCAGACGGAAGAACCGGATCTGCT
ATCTGCAAGAGATCTTCAGCAACGAGATGGCCAAGGTGGACGACAGCTTCTTCCACAGACTGGAAGAGTC
CTTCCTGGTGGAAGAGGATAAGAAGCACGAGCGGCACCCCATCTTCGGCAACATCGTGGACGAGGTGGCC
TACCACGAGAAGTACCCCACCATCTACCACCTGAGAAAGAAACTGGTGGACAGCACCGACAAGGCCGACC
TGCGGCTGATCTATCTGGCCCTGGCCCACATGATCAAGTTCCGGGGCCACTTCCTGATCGAGGGCGACCT
GAACCCCGACAACAGCGACGTGGACAAGCTGTTCATCCAGCTGGTGCAGACCTACAACCAGCTGTTCGAG
GAAAACCCCATCAACGCCAGCGGCGTGGACGCCAAGGCCATCCTGTCTGCCAGACTGAGCAAGAGCAGAC
GGCTGGAAAATCTGATCGCCCAGCTGCCCGGCGAGAAGAAGAATGGCCTGTTCGGAAACCTGATTGCCCT
GAGCCTGGGCCTGACCCCCAACTTCAAGAGCAACTTCGACCTGGCCGAGGATGCCAAACTGCAGCTGAGC
AAGGACACCTACGACGACGACCTGGACAACCTGCTGGCCCAGATCGGCGACCAGTACGCCGACCTGTTTC
TGGCCGCCAAGAACCTGTCCGACGCCATCCTGCTGAGCGACATCCTGAGAGTGAACACCGAGATCACCAA
GGCCCCCCTGAGCGCCTCTATGATCAAGAGATACGACGAGCACCACCAGGACCTGACCCTGCTGAAAGCT
CTCGTGCGGCAGCAGCTGCCTGAGAAGTACAAAGAGATTTTCTTCGACCAGAGCAAGAACGGCTACGCCG
GCTACATTGACGGCGGAGCCAGCCAGGAAGAGTTCTACAAGTTCATCAAGCCCATCCTGGAAAAGATGGA
CGGCACCGAGGAACTGCTCGTGAAGCTGAACAGAGAGGACCTGCTGCGGAAGCAGCGGACCTTCGACAAC
GGCAGCATCCCCCACCAGATCCACCTGGGAGAGCTGCACGCCATTCTGCGGCGGCAGGAAGATTTTTACC
CATTCCTGAAGGACAACCGGGAAAAGATCGAGAAGATCCTGACCTTCCGCATCCCCTACTACGTGGGCCC
TCTGGCCAGGGGAAACAGCAGATTCGCCTGGATGACCAGAAAGAGCGAGGAAACCATCACCCCCTGGAAC
TTCGAGGAAGTGGTGGACAAGGGCGCTTCCGCCCAGAGCTTCATCGAGCGGATGACCAACTTCGATAAGA
ACCTGCCCAACGAGAAGGTGCTGCCCAAGCACAGCCTGCTGTACGAGTACTTCACCGTGTATAACGAGCT
GACCAAAGTGAAATACGTGACCGAGGGAATGAGAAAGCCCGCCTTCCTGAGCGGCGAGCAGAAAAAGGCC
ATCGTGGACCTGCTGTTCAAGACCAACCGGAAAGTGACCGTGAAGCAGCTGAAAGAGGACTACTTCAAGA
AAATCGAGTGCTTCGACTCCGTGGAAATCTCCGGCGTGGAAGATCGGTTCAACGCCTCCCTGGGCACATA
CCACGATCTGCTGAAAATTATCAAGGACAAGGACTTCCTGGACAATGAGGAAAACGAGGACATTCTGGAA
GATATCGTGCTGACCCTGACACTGTTTGAGGACAGAGAGATGATCGAGGAACGGCTGAAAACCTATGCCC
ACCTGTTCGACGACAAAGTGATGAAGCAGCTGAAGCGGCGGAGATACACCGGCTGGGGCAGGCTGAGCCG
GAAGCTGATCAACGGCATCCGGGACAAGCAGTCCGGCAAGACAATCCTGGATTTCCTGAAGTCCGACGGC
TTCGCCAACAGAGCCTTCGCGGCGCTGATCGCCGACGACAGCCTGACCTTTAAAGAGGACATCCAGAAAG
CCCAGGTGTCCGGCCAGGGCGATAGCCTGCACGAGCACATTGCCAATCTGGCCGGCAGCCCCGCCATTAA
GAAGGGCATCCTGCAGACAGTGAAGGTGGTGGACGAGCTCGTGAAAGTGATGGGCCGGCACAAGCCCGAG
AACATCGTGATCGAAATGGCCAGAGAGAACCAGACCACCCAGAAGGGACAGAAGAACAGCCGCGAGAGAA
TGAAGCGGATCGAAGAGGGCATCAAAGAGCTGGGCAGCCAGATCCTGAAAGAACACCCCGTGGAAAACAC
CCAGCTGCAGAACGAGAAGCTGTACCTGTACTACCTGCAGAATGGGCGGGATATGTACGTGGACCAGGAA
CTGGACATCAACCGGCTGTCCGACTACGATGTGGACCATATCGTGCCTCAGAGCTTTCTGAAGGACGACT
CCATCGACAACAAGGTGCTGACCAGAAGCGACAAGAACCGGGGCAAGAGCGACAACGTGCCCTCCGAAGA
GGTCGTGAAGAAGATGAAGAACTACTGGCGGCAGCTGCTGAACGCCAAGCTGATTACCCAGAGAAAGTTC
GACAATCTGACCAAGGCCGAGAGAGGCGGCCTGAGCGAACTGGATAAGGCCGGCTTCATCAAGAGACAGC
TGGTGGAAACCCGGCAGATCACAAAGCACGTGGCACAGATCCTGGACTCCCGGATGAACACTAAGTACGA
CGAGAATGACAAGCTGATCCGGGAAGTGAAAGTGATCACCCTGAAGTCCAAGCTGGTGTCCGATTTCCGG
AAGGATTTCCAGTTTTACAAAGTGCGCGAGATCAACAACTACCACCACGCCCACGACGCCTACCTGAACG
CCGTCGTGGGAACCGCCCTGATCAAAAAGTACCCTAAGCTGGAAAGCGAGTTCGTGTACGGCGACTACAA
GGTGTACGACGTGCGGAAGATGATCGCCAAGAGCGAGCAGGAAATCGGCAAGGCTACCGCCAAGTACTTC
TTCTACAGCAACATCATGAACTTTTTCAAGACCGAGATTACCCTGGCCAACGGCGAGATCCGGAAGCGGC
CTCTGATCGAGACAAACGGCGAAACCGGGGAGATCGTGTGGGATAAGGGCCGGGATTTTGCCACCGTGCG
GAAAGTGCTGAGCATGCCCCAAGTGAATATCGTGAAAAAGACCGAGGTGCAGACAGGCGGCTTCAGCAAA
GAGTCTATCCTGCCCAAGAGGAACAGCGATAAGCTGATCGCCAGAAAGAAGGACTGGGACCCTAAGAAGT
ACGGCGGCTTCGACAGCCCCACCGTGGCCTATTCTGTGCTGGTGGTGGCCAAAGTGGAAAAGGGCAAGTC
CAAGAAACTGAAGAGTGTGAAAGAGCTGCTGGGGATCACCATCATGGAAAGAAGCAGCTTCGAGAAGAAT
CCCATCGACTTTCTGGAAGCCAAGGGCTACAAAGAAGTGAAAAAGGACCTGATCATCAAGCTGCCTAAGT
ACTCCCTGTTCGAGCTGGAAAACGGCCGGAAGAGAATGCTGGCCTCTGCCGGCGAACTGCAGAAGGGAAA
CGAACTGGCCCTGCCCTCCAAATATGTGAACTTCCTGTACCTGGCCAGCCACTATGAGAAGCTGAAGGGC
TCCCCCGAGGATAATGAGCAGAAACAGCTGTTTGTGGAACAGCACAAGCACTACCTGGACGAGATCATCG
AGCAGATCAGCGAGTTCTCCAAGAGAGTGATCCTGGCCGACGCTAATCTGGACAAAGTGCTGTCCGCCTA
CAACAAGCACCGGGATAAGCCCATCAGAGAGCAGGCCGAGAATATCATCCACCTGTTTACCCTGACCAAT
CTGGGAGCCCCTGCCGCCTTCAAGTACTTTGACACCACCATCGACCGGAAGAGGTACACCAGCACCAAAG
AGGTGCTGGACGCCACCCTGATCCACCAGAGCATCACCGGCCTGTACGAGACACGGATCGACCTGTCTCA
GCTGGGAGGCGACAAAAGGCCGGCGGCCACGAAAAAGGCCGGCCAGGCAAAAAAGAAAAAGGAATTCGGC
AGTGGAGCTACTAACTTCAGCCTGCTGAAGCAGGCTGGAGACGTGGAGGAGAACCCTGGACCTATGGTGT
CTAAGGGCGAAGAGCTGATCAAGGAAAATATGCGTATGAAGGTGGTCATGGAAGGTTCGGTCAACGGCCA
CCAATTCAAATGCACAGGTGAAGGAGAAGGCAATCCGTACATGGGAACTCAAACCATGAGGATCAAAGTC
ATCGAGGGAGGACCCCTGCCATTTGCCTTTGACATTCTTGCCACGTCGTTCATGTATGGCAGCCGTACTT
TTATCAAGTACCCGAAAGGCATTCCTGATTTCTTTAAACAGTCCTTTCCTGAGGGTTTTACTTGGGAAAG
AGTTACGAGATACGAAGATGGTGGAGTCGTCACCGTCATGCAGGACACCAGCCTTGAGGATGGCTGTCTC
GTTTACCACGTCCAAGTCAGAGGGGTAAACTTTCCCTCCAATGGTCCCGTGATGCAGAAGAAAACCAAGG
GTTGGGAGCCTAATACAGAGATGATGTATCCAGCAGATGGTGGTCTGAGGGGATACACTCATATGGCACT
GAAAGTTGATGGTGGTGGCCATCTGTCTTGCTCTTTCGTAACAACTTACAGGTCAAAAAAGACCGTCGGG
AACATCAAGATGCCCGGTATCCATGCCGTTGATCACCGCCTGGAAAGGTTAGAGGAAAGTGACAATGAAA
TGTTCGTAGTACAACGCGAACACGCAGTTGCCAAGTTCGCCGGGCTTGGTGGTGGGATGGACGAGCTGTA
CAAGGGCAGTGGAGAGGGCAGAGGAAGTCTGCTAACATGCGGTGACGTCGAGGAGAATCCTGGCCCAATG
ACCGAGTACAAGCCCACGGTGCGCCTCGCCACCCGCGACGACGTCCCCAGGGCCGTACGCACCCTCGCCG
CCGCGTTCGCCGACTACCCCGCCACGCGCCACACCGTCGATCCGGACCGCCACATCGAGCGGGTCACCGA
GCTGCAAGAACTCTTCCTCACGCGCGTCGGGCTCGACATCGGCAAGGTGTGGGTCGCGGACGACGGCGCC
GCGGTGGCGGTCTGGACCACGCCGGAGAGCGTCGAAGCGGGGGCGGTGTTCGCCGAGATCGGCCCGCGCA
TGGCCGAGTTGAGCGGTTCCCGGCTGGCCGCGCAGCAACAGATGGAAGGCCTCCTGGCGCCGCACCGGCC
CAAGGAGCCCGCGTGGTTCCTGGCCACCGTCGGAGTCTCGCCCGACCACCAGGGCAAGGGTCTGGGCAGC
GCCGTCGTGCTCCCCGGAGTGGAGGCGGCCGAGCGCGCCGGGGTGCCCGCCTTCCTGGAGACCTCCGCGC
CCCGCAACCTCCCCTTCTACGAGCGGCTCGGCTTCACCGTCACCGCCGACGTCGAGGTGCCCGAAGGACC
GCGCACCTGGTGCATGACCCGCAAGCCCGGTGCCTGAGAATTCTAACTAGAGCTCGCTGATCAGCCTCGA
CTGTGCCTTCTAGTTGCCAGCCATCTGTTGTTTGCCCCTCCCCCGTGCCTTCCTTGACCCTGGAAGGTGC
CACTCCCACTGTCCTTTCCTAATAAAATGAGGAAATTGCATCGCATTGTCTGAGTAGGTGTCATTCTATT
CTGGGGGGTGGGGTGGGGCAGGACAGCAAGGGGGAGGATTGGGAAGAGAATAGCAGGCATGCTGGGGAGC
GGCCGCAGGAACCCCTAGTGATGGAGTTGGCCACTCCCTCTCTGCGCGCTCGCTCGCTCACTGAGGCCGG
GCGACCAAAGGTCGCCCGACGCCCGGGCTTTGCCCGGGCGGCCTCAGTGAGCGAGCGAGCGCGCAGCTGC
CTGCAGGGGCGCCTGATGCGGTATTTTCTCCTTACGCATCTGTGCGGTATTTCACACCGCATA
[95 nt withheld, positions 7414-7508]
T
[46 nt withheld, positions 7510-7555]
C
[141 nt withheld, positions 7557-7697]
CCTTTGACGTTGGAGTCCACGTTCTTT
[37 nt withheld, positions 7725-7761]
ACTCTATCTCGGGCTATTCTTTTGATTTATAAGGGATTTTGCCGATTTCGGTCTATTGGTTAAAAAATGA
GCTGATTTAACAAAAATTTAACGCGAATTTTAACAAAATATTAACGTTTACAATTTTATGGTGCACTCTC
AGTACAATCTGCTCTGATGCCGCATAGTTAAGCCAGCCCCGACACCCGCCAACACCCGCTGACGCGCCCT
GACGGGCTTGTCTGCTCCCGGCATCCGCTTACAGACAAGCTGTGACCGTCTCCGGGAGCTGCATGTGTCA
GAGGTTTTCACCGTCATCACCGAAACGCGCGAGACGAAAGGGCCTCGTGATACGCCTATTTTTATAGGTT
AATGTCATGATAATAATGGTTTCTTAGACGTCAGGTGGCACTTTTCGGGGAAATGTGCGCGGAACCCCTA
TTTGTTTATTTTTCTAAATACATTCAAATATGTATCCGCTCATGAGACAATAACCCTGATAAATGCTTCA
ATAATATTGAAAAAGGAAGAGTATGAGTATTCAACATTTCCGTGTCGCCCTTATTCCCTTTTTTGCGGCA
TTTTGCCTTCCTGTTTTTGCTCACCCAGAAACGCTGGTGAAAGTAAAAGATGCTGAAGATCAGTTGGGTG
CACGAGTGGGTTACATCGAACTGGATCTCAACAGCGGTAAGATCCTTGAGAGTTTTCGCCCCGAAGAACG
TTTTCCAATGATGAGCACTTTTAAAGTTCTGCTATGTGGCGCGGTATTATCCCGTATTGACGCCGGGCAA
GAGCAACTCGGTCGCCGCATACACTATTCTCAGAATGACTTGGTTGAGTACTCACCAGTCACAGAAAAGC
ATCTTACGGATGGCATGACAGTAAGAGAATTATGCAGTGCTGCCATAACCATGAGTGATAACACTGCGGC
CAACTTACTTCTGACAACGATCGGAGGACCGAAGGAGCTAACCGCTTTTTTGCACAACATGGGGGATCAT
GTAACTCGCCTTGATCGTTGGGAACCGGAGCTGAATGAAGCCATACCAAACGACGAGCGTGACACCACGA
TGCCTGTAGCAATGGCAACAACGTTGCGCAAACTATTAACTGGCGAACTACTTACTCTAGCTTCCCGGCA
ACAATTAATAGACTGGATGGAGGCGGATAAAGTTGCAGGACCACTTCTGCGCTCGGCCCTTCCGGCTGGC
TGGTTTATTGCTGATAAATCTGGAGCCGGTGAGCGTGGAAGCCGCGGTATCATTGCAGCACTGGGGCCAG
ATGGTAAGCCCTCCCGTATCGTAGTTATCTACACGACGGGGAGTCAGGCAACTATGGATGAACGAAATAG
ACAGATCGCTGAGATAGGTGCCTCACTGATTAAGCATTGGTAACTGTCAGACCAAGTTTACTCATATATA
CTTTAGATTGATTTAAAACTTCATTTTTAATTTAAAAGGATCTAGGTGAAGATCCTTTTTGATAATCTCA
TGACCAAAATCCCTTAACGTGAGTTTTCGTTCCACTGAGCGTCAGACCCCGTAGAAAAGATCAAAGGATC
TTCTTGAGATCCTTTTTTTCTGCGCGTAATCTGCTGCTTGCAAACAAAAAAACCACCGCTACCAGCGGTG
GTTTGTTTGCCGGATCAAGAGCTACCAACTCTTTTTCCGAAGGTAACTGGCTTCAGCAGAGCGCAGATAC
CAAATACTGTTCTTCTAGTGTAGCCGTAGTTAGGCCACCACTTCAAGAACTCTGTAGCACCGCCTACATA
CCTCGCTCTGCTAATCCTGTTACCAGTGGCTGCTGCCAGTGGCGATAAGTCGTGTCTTACCGGGTTGGAC
TCAAGACGATAGTTACCGGATAAGGCGCAGCGGTCGGGCTGAACGGGGGGTTCGTGCACACAGCCCAGCT
TGGAGCGAACGACCTACACCGAACTGAGATACCTACAGCGTGAGCTATGAGAAAGCGCCACGCTTCCCGA
AGGGAGAAAGGCGGACAGGTATCCGGTAAGCGGCAGGGTCGGAACAGGAGAGCGCACGAGGGAGCTTCCA
GGGGGAAACGCCTGGTATCTTTATAGTCCTGTCGGGTTTCGCCACCTCTGACTTGAGCGTCGATTTTTGT
GATGCTCGTCAGGGGGGCGGAGCCTATGGAAAAACGCCAGCAACGCGGCCTTTTTACGGTTCCTGGCCTT
TTGCTGGCCTTTTGCTCACATGT
Features (pLannotate 1.2.2; 20 found; start..end, strand, type, name):
      1..241     +  promoter       U6 promoter: RNA polymerase III promoter for human U6 snRNA
    271..346     +  misc_RNA       gRNA scaffold: guide RNA scaffold for the Streptococcus pyogenes CRISPR/Cas9 system
    353..396     +  misc_RNA       gRNA scaffold (fragment): guide RNA scaffold for the Streptococcus pyogenes CRISPR/Cas9 system
    443..728     +  enhancer       CMV enhancer: human cytomegalovirus immediate early enhancer; contains an 18-bp deletion relative to the standard CMV enhancer
    730..1007    +  promoter       chicken β-actin promoter: No description available
   1008..1235    +  intron         hybrid intron: hybrid between chicken β-actin (CBA) and minute virus of mice (MMV) introns (Gray et al., 2011)
   1373..2974    +  CDS            Cas9(N): N-terminal portion of Streptococcus pyogenes Cas9 (Zetsche et al., 2015)
   2975..5473    +  CDS            Cas9(C): C-terminal portion of Streptococcus pyogenes Cas9 (Zetsche et al., 2015)
   5474..5521    +  CDS            nucleoplasmin NLS: bipartite nuclear localization signal from nucleoplasmin
   5594..6304    +  CDS            mRuby2: mRuby2 is a basic (constitutively fluorescent) red fluorescent protein published in 2012, derived from Entacmaea quadricolor. It has moderate acid sensitivity.
   6368..6967    +  CDS            PuroR (fragment): puromycin N-acetyltransferase; pac from Streptomyces; confers resistance to puromycin
   7001..7112    +  polyA_signal   bGH poly(A) signal: bovine growth hormone polyadenylation signal
   7217..7357    +  repeat_region  AAV2 ITR: inverted terminal repeat of adeno-associated virus serotype 2 inverted
   7362..7413    -  misc_feature   bom (fragment): basis of mobility region from pBR322
   7432..7887    +  rep_origin     f1 ori (sequence partly withheld): f1 bacteriophage origin of replication; arrow indicates direction of (+) strand synthesis
   7888..7937    -  misc_feature   bom (fragment): basis of mobility region from pBR322
   8039..8074    -  CDS            rop (fragment): Rop protein, which maintains plasmids at low copy number; rop
   8169..8273    +  promoter       AmpR promoter: bla
   8274..9134    +  CDS            AmpR: β-lactamase; bla; confers resistance to ampicillin, carbenicillin, and related antibiotics
   9305..9893    +  rep_origin     ori: high-copy-number ColE1/pMB1/pBR322/pUC origin of replication
