[The description below was written by a language model from this plasmid's Addgene catalogue record and pLannotate feature annotations shown in this document.]
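Description:
pX459-HypaCas9-mR2-ACTB_sgRNA is an all-in-one mammalian CRISPR expression plasmid of about 10 kb, built on the pX459V2.0-HypaCas9-mRuby2 backbone. It is maintained in bacteria as a high-copy plasmid through a ColE1/pUC-type origin and selected with ampicillin via the β-lactamase gene. An f1 phage origin and a single annotated AAV2 inverted terminal repeat are also present, along with short bom and rop fragments that appear to be backbone remnants.

The construct carries two expression units. A human U6 RNA polymerase III promoter drives a single guide RNA consisting of a 20-nt spacer against human ACTB (beta-actin), inserted through BbsI sites that were destroyed during cloning, fused to the Streptococcus pyogenes gRNA scaffold. Downstream, a hybrid promoter made of the CMV enhancer, chicken β-actin promoter and a hybrid intron drives S. pyogenes Cas9, which the record identifies as the HypaCas9 variant, generally known as a high-fidelity form. The annotation software splits this coding sequence into N- and C-terminal portions, but they are contiguous. Cas9 is followed by a nucleoplasmin nuclear localization signal, then the red fluorescent protein mRuby2 and puromycin N-acetyltransferase in the same orientation, ending in a bGH polyadenylation signal. The short gaps between these coding regions are not annotated, so the record does not state how they are linked.

According to the record, the plasmid is used for N-terminal tagging of endogenous beta-actin in human cells. The guide directs Cas9 cleavage in ACTB, while mRuby2 fluorescence and puromycin resistance allow transfected cells to be identified or enriched. The repair template needed for tagging is not part of this plasmid.
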