Addgene plasmid #183884: pX459-HypaCas9-mR2-ACTB_sgRNA
Purpose: pX459V2.0-HypaCas9 plasmid with mRuby2 reporter and ACTB sgRNA for N-terminal tagging of beta-actin in human cells.
Depositing lab: Alisa Piekny. Publication: Cytokinetic diversity in mammalian cells is revealed by the characterization of endogenous anillin, Ect2 and RhoA. Husser MC, Ozugergin I, Resta T, Martin VJJ, Piekny AJ. Open Biol. 2022 Nov;12(11):220247. doi: 10.1098/rsob.220247. Epub 2022 Nov 23. PubMed 36416720.
Backbone
  Vector backbone: pX459V2.0-HypaCas9-mRuby2
  Total vector size (bp): 9955
  Vector type: Mammalian Expression, CRISPR
  Selectable markers: Puromycin
Growth in bacteria
  Bacterial resistance: Ampicillin, 100 μg/mL
  Growth temperature: 37°C
  Growth strain: NEB Stable
  Copy number: High Copy
Gene/Insert
  Gene/Insert name: ACTB sgRNA spacer (alt name: Actin beta)
  gRNA/shRNA sequence: GCCGTTGTCGACGACGAGCG
  Species: H. sapiens (human)
  Entrez Gene: ACTB (a.k.a. BKRNS, BNS, BRWS1, CSMH, DDS1, PS1TP5BP1, THC8)
  Promoter: U6
  Cloning method: Restriction Enzyme; 5′ cloning site BbsI (destroyed during cloning); 3′ cloning site BbsI (destroyed during cloning)
  Sequencing primers: 5′ gagggcctatttcccatgattcc; 3′ ggccatttaccgtaagttatgtaacg
Terms and licenses: Academic/Nonprofit Terms; Industry Terms: Not Available to Industry
How to cite: pX459-HypaCas9-mR2-ACTB_sgRNA was a gift from Alisa Piekny (Addgene plasmid # 183884 ; http://n2t.net/addgene:183884 ; RRID:Addgene_183884)
